>Addgene plasmid #32738 | Myc-tagged human full length TCF4E pcDNA3 | addgene full sequence | sequence record 157847 | Addgene NGS Result
AGCGCCCAATACGCAAACCGCCTCTCCCCGCGCGTTGGCCGATTCATTAATGCAGCTGGCACGACAGGTT
TCCCGACTGGAAAGCGGGCAGTGAGCGCAACGCAATTAATGTGAGTTAGCTCACTCATTAGGCACCCCAG
GCTTTACACTTTATGCTTCCGGCTCGTATGTTGTGTGGAATTGTGAGCGGATAACAATTTCACACAGGAA
ACAGCTATGACCATGATTACGCCAAGCTCTAGCTAGAGGTCGACGGTATACAGACATGATAAGATACATT
GATGAGTTTGGACAAACCACAACTAGAATGCAGTGAAAAAAATGCTTTATTTGTGAAATTTGTGATGCTA
TTGCTTTATTTGTAACCATTATAAGCTGCAATAAACAAGTTGGGGTGGGCGAAGAACTCCAGCATGAGAT
CCCCGCGCTGGAGGATCATCCAGCCGGCGTCCCGGAAAACGATTCCGAAGCCCAACCTTTCATAGAAGGC
GGCGGTGGAATCGAAATCTCGTGATGGCAGGTTGGGCGTCGCTTGGTCGGTCATTTCGAACCCCAGAGTC
CCGCTCAGAAGAACTCGTCAAGAAGGCGATAGAAGGCGATGCGCTGCGAATCGGGAGCGGCGATACCGTA
AAGCACGAGGAAGCGGTCAGCCCATTCGCCGCCAAGCTCTTCAGCAATATCACGGGTAGCCAACGCTATG
TCCTGATAGCGGTCCGCCACACCCAGCCGGCCACAGTCGATGAATCCAGAAAAGCGGCCATTTTCCACCA
TGATATTCGGCAAGCAGGCATCGCCATGGGTCACGACGAGATCCTCGCCGTCGGGCATGCGCGCCTTGAG
CCTGGCGAACAGTTCGGCTGGCGCGAGCCCCTGATGCTCTTCGTCCAGATCATCCTGATCGACAAGACCG
GCTTCCATCCGAGTACGTGCTCGCTCGATGCGATGTTTCGCTTGGTGGTCGAATGGGCAGGTAGCCGGAT
CAAGCGTATGCAGCCGCCGCATTGCATCAGCCATGATGGATACTTTCTCGGCAGGAGCAAGGTGAGATGA
CAGGAGATCCTGCCCCGGCACTTCGCCCAATAGCAGCCAGTCCCTTCCCGCTTCAGTGACAACGTCGAGC
ACAGCTGCGCAAGGAACGCCCGTCGTGGCCAGCCACGATAGCCGCGCTGCCTCGTCCTGCAGTTCATTCA
GGGCACCGGACAGGTCGGTCTTGACAAAAAGAACCGGGCGCCCCTGCGCTGACAGCCGGAACACGGCGGC
ATCAGAGCAGCCGATTGTCTGTTGTGCCCAGTCATAGCCGAATAGCCTCTCCACCCAAGCGGCCGGAGAA
CCTGCGTGCAATCCATCTTGTTCAATCATGCGAAACGATCCTCATCCTGTCTCTTGATCAGATCCGAAAA
TGGATATACAAGCTCCCGGGAGCTTTTTGCAAAAGCCTAGGCCTCCAAAAAAGCCTCCTCACTACTTCTG
GAATAGCTCAGAGGCAGAGGCGGCCTCGGCCTCTGCATAAATAAAAAAAATTAGTCAGCCATGGGGCGGA
GAATGGGCGGAACTGGGCGGAGTTAGGGGCGGGATGGGCGGAGTTAGGGGCGGGACTATGGTTGCTGACT
AATTGAGATGCATGCTTTGCATACTTCTGCCTGCTGGGGAGCCTGGGGACTTTCCACACCTGGTTGCTGA
CTAATTGAGATGCATGCTTTGCATACTTCTGCCTGCTGGGGAGCCTGGGGACTTTCCACACCCTAACTGA
CACACATTCCACAGAATTAATTCGCGTTAAATTTTTGTTAAATCAGCTCATTTTTTAACCAATAGGCCGA
AATCGGCAAAATCCCTTATAAATCAAAAGAATAGACCGAGATAGGGT
[37 nt withheld, positions 1868-1904]
AAAGAACGTGGACTCCAACGTCAAAGG
[49 nt withheld, positions 1932-1980]
T
[91 nt withheld, positions 1982-2072]
G
[124 nt withheld, positions 2074-2197]
GGGGATACCCCCTAGAGCCCCAGCTGGTTCTTTCCGCCTCAGAAGCCATAGAGCCCACCGCATCCCCAGC
ATGCCTGCTATTGTCTTCCCAATCCTCCCCCTTGCTGTCCTGCCCCACCCCACCCCCCAGAATAGAATGA
CACCTACTCAGACAATGCGATGCAATTTCCTCATTTTATTAGGAAAGGACAGTGGGAGTGGCACCTTCCA
GGGTCAAGGAAGGCACGGGGGAGGGGCAAACAACAGATGGCTGGCAACTAGAAGGCACAGTCGAGGCTGA
TCAGCGAGCTCTAGCATTTAGGTGACACTATAGAATAGGGCCCTCTAGATGCATGCTCGAGCGGCCGCCA
GTGTGATGGATATCTGCAGAATTCGTCGACATCGATGGATCCCTCGCAAGCTTTTTTTTTTTTTGTTTTT
TAATCAGTCTTTTAAAACTAAGCTATCCGAACTACATAACAGTTATGTATATATATATATTTTTTAAACG
CTACAAAGACTTTAAACAGCTGTTGATAAAAATTTTGGTAGAATCATGAGGTTCTTCTCTCATCTACATA
TTTAAAAGGAGAAATTGAAATAAGAATGGGTCAAATATTGACCAATGAACTCGATAAACATCAACTAATG
TAGCCACATGGCACAAAATTAAGAGAGTACAAAACAAAACCTTTCAAGGTGGGGGTGGGGGGCAAATTAA
GAAAAGTGAAACAAAACCATAAACAAAGCAGCGGGGTTCACGACGCTAAAGCTATTCTAAAGACTTGGTG
ACGAGCGACAGCGGCTGGGGCTGGGTCCCGGCCAGGGAGCTGTGGGAATGTAAGGAAGAAGTCGACGGCT
GTGCAATTGATGAGGAGGGGGCGGCAGGCTGCAAAGCGGCTGGGGGCAGGTCCAGGGCCCCGTTGGGACA
GAGGGCGGAGGCCTTGTGGGTGGCCTCAGCGAGCAGGAGGGCGGGTGGCGGAGGCATCATGGACAGGTGG
GCCAGGGGGTCGGGCTTCAGGGACAGCGACAGAGGCTGGGTCTGCTCAGTCTGTGACTTGGCGTCTCGGG
GAGGGGAGCCTAGCAGGTTCGGGGAGGGGGGAGGCGAATCTAGTAAGCTTCCATCTGAAGAGGGTGGGCT
GAGGCAGCTGCCTTCACCTTGTATGTAGCGAACGCACTTTTTTTTTCTCCTGCAAGGGCCGCACCAGTTA
TTCTGTTGATCAAGGCCAAAGCGCGCTCGGCATTTCTTAGGAGCGCTCAGGTCTGTAATCGGAGGAAGTG
AAAGGCAAGGATTTAGGAAACATTCGCTGTGTTCATTGGTCTCTCCCGGCTGCTTGTCCCTTTTCCTCTT
CTTCTTCTTTCCATAGTTATCCCGCGCGGACCAGCCGGGGTACAGTTGCATATGAAGCTGTCGCTCCTTC
CGGGCCAGCTCGTAGTATTTCGCTTGCTCTTCTCTGGACAGTGCATGCCACCTCCGCCCAAGGATCTGGT
TGATGGCCGCGCTTTCTTTCAACGTGCACTCAGCTACGACCTTTGCTCTCATTTCCTTCATATACAACAT
GAATGCATTAAGAGGTTTCTTTATGTGGGGCTTCTTCTTTTCTTCTTCCTTTTTGGAGTCCTGATGCTTT
GAACTATGGAGTGAGCCGACATCACTCTGGGACGATTCCTGTTTGACTGTTGGTGTGACTATGGCCGGAT
GCGGAATGCCCGTCGTGTGTAGCGTATGATGTGGTGGGACCATATGGGGAGGGAACCTGGACATGGAAGC
ATTGACGGTCAGAGCTGTGGGGTAGGGGTGTCTGAATCCTCCTGTCGTGATTGGGTACACTGGTTGACCT
TGCTGTGGTACTAACCATCCTAGCGGATGGGGGATTTGTCCTACGGTGCCAGGCGATAGTGGGTAATACG
GGGATATATCTGGAGGGTGCGGAGGCCGTGGGATTCCTGTTTTGGGGTCTACGTCGGCTGGTAAGTGTGG
AGGTGGGTTTCCCGGCGTGAAGTGTTCATTGCTGTACGTGATAAGAGGCGTGAGGGGGTGGACATGGTGA
GGGTGCTGCACCACTGGCACTTTGTTAGAGACAATGTGTGCCGGTGATGGGGACCGGGCATCCTTGAGGG
CTTGTCTACTCTGGAGGCTCCCTGCCTGGACATCAAGCAGTGGCCATTTCATCTGGAGATAGGTTCGGGC
GGTGGGCGAGAGCGATCCGTTGGGGAGGTAGGGGCTCGTCAGGTCGGGGATCATGATGAAGGGGTAGCCG
GGATACGGTGGCCCCTTAAAGAGCCCTCCATCTTGCCTCTTGGCCGCTTCTTCCAAACTTTCCCGGGATT
TGTCTCGGAAACTTTCGGAGCGAGGCGGAGGCCGTCTTTCCGCCTCGGAATCGGAGGAGCTGTTTTGATT
CGTTTCTGATTCATTGACTAGAGACGATTTGACATCAGCTAAATCCCTCTCTGCCGAGGAGTTTTCGGAG
CTCTTCTCCTCCCGTTCGCCCTCGTCTTTGAAGGAAATCAGTTCGTCGTTGGCGCCTAGGTCATCCCCTC
CACCGCCGTTCAGCTGCGGCATGGTGGAATTCGAGCTCGGATCCTTCAGGTCCTCCTCGGAGATCAGCTT
CTGCTCCATGGTACCAAGCTTGGGTCTCCCTATAGTGAGTCGTATTAATTTCGATAAGCCAGTAAGCAGT
GGGTTCTCTAGTTAGCCAGAGAGCTCTGCTTATATAGACCTCCCACCGTACACGCCTACCGCCCATTTGC
GTCAATGGGGCGGAGTTGTTACGACATTTTGGAAAGTCCCGTTGATTTTGGTGCCAAAACAAACTCCCAT
TGACGTCAATGGGGTGGAGACTTGGAAATCCCCGTGAGTCAAACCGCTATCCACGCCCATTGATGTACTG
CCAAAACCGCATCACCATGGTAATAGCGATGACTAATACGTAGATGTACTGCCAAGTAGGAAAGTCCCAT
AAGGTCATGTACTGGGCATAATGCCAGGCGGGCCATTTACCGTCATTGACGTCAATAGGGGGCGTACTTG
GCATATGATACACTTGATGTACTGCCAAGTGGGCAGTTTACCGTAAATACTCCACCCATTGACGTCAATG
GAAAGTCCCTATTGGCGTTACTATGGGAACATACGTCATTATTGACGTCAATGGGCGGGGGTCGTTGGGC
GGTCAGCCAGGCGGGCCATTTACCGTAAGTTATGTAACGCGGAACTCCATATATGGGCTATGAACTAATG
ACCCCGTAATTGATTACTATTAATAACTAGTCAATAATCAATGTCAACGCGTATATCTGGCCCGTACATC
GCGAAGCAGCGCAAAACGCCTAACCCTAAGCAGATTCTTCATGCAATTGTCGGTCAAGCCTTGCCTTGTT
GTAGCTTAAATTTTGCTCGCGCACTACTCAGCGACCTCCAACACACAAGCAGGGAGCAGATACTGGCTTA
ACTATGCGGCATCAGAGCAGATTGTACTGAGAGTGCACCATAGGGGATCGGGAGATCTCCCGATCCGTCG
ACGTCAGGTGGCACTTTTCGGGGAAATGTGCGCGGAACCCCTATTTGTTTATTTTTCTAAATACATTCAA
ATATGTATCCGCTCATGAGACAATAACCCTGATAAATGCTTCAATAATATTGAAAAAGGAAGAGTATGAG
TATTCAACATTTCCGTGTCGCCCTTATTCCCTTTTTTGCGGCATTTTGCCTTCCTGTTTTTGCTCACCCA
GAAACGCTGGTGAAAGTAAAAGATGCTGAAGATCAGTTGGGTGCACGAGTGGGTTACATCGAACTGGATC
TCAACAGCGGTAAGATCCTTGAGAGTTTTCGCCCCGAAGAACGTTTTCCAATGATGAGCACTTTTAAAGT
TCTGCTATGTGGCGCGGTATTATCCCGTATTGACGCCGGGCAAGAGCAACTCGGTCGCCGCATACACTAT
TCTCAGAATGACTTGGTTGAGTACTCACCAGTCACAGAAAAGCATCTTACGGATGGCATGACAGTAAGAG
AATTATGCAGTGCTGCCATAACCATGAGTGATAACACTGCGGCCAACTTACTTCTGACAACGATCGGAGG
ACCGAAGGAGCTAACCGCTTTTTTGCACAACATGGGGGATCATGTAACTCGCCTTGATCGTTGGGAACCG
GAGCTGAATGAAGCCATACCAAACGACGAGCGTGACACCACGATGCCTGTAGCAATGGCAACAACGTTGC
GCAAACTATTAACTGGCGAACTACTTACTCTAGCTTCCCGGCAACAATTAATAGACTGGATGGAGGCGGA
TAAAGTTGCAGGACCACTTCTGCGCTCGGCCCTTCCGGCTGGCTGGTTTATTGCTGATAAATCTGGAGCC
GGTGAGCGTGGGTCTCGCGGTATCATTGCAGCACTGGGGCCAGATGGTAAGCCCTCCCGTATCGTAGTTA
TCTACACGACGGGGAGTCAGGCAACTATGGATGAACGAAATAGACAGATCGCTGAGATAGGTGCCTCACT
GATTAAGCATTGGTAACTGTCAGACCAAGTTTACTCATATATACTTTAGATTGATTTAAAACTTCATTTT
TAATTTAAAAGGATCTAGGTGAAGATCCTTTTTGATAATCTCATGACCAAAATCCCTTAACGTGAGTTTT
CGTTCCACTGAGCGTCAGACCCCGTAGAAAAGATCAAAGGATCTTCTTGAGATCCTTTTTTTCTGCGCGT
AATCTGCTGCTTGCAAACAAAAAAACCACCGCTACCAGCGGTGGTTTGTTTGCCGGATCAAGAGCTACCA
ACTCTTTTTCCGAAGGTAACTGGCTTCAGCAGAGCGCAGATACCAAATACTGTTCTTCTAGTGTAGCCGT
AGTTAGGCCACCACTTCAAGAACTCTGTAGCACCGCCTACATACCTCGCTCTGCTAATCCTGTTACCAGT
GGCTGCTGCCAGTGGCGATAAGTCGTGTCTTACCGGGTTGGACTCAAGACGATAGTTACCGGATAAGGCG
CAGCGGTCGGGCTGAACGGGGGGTTCGTGCACACAGCCCAGCTTGGAGCGAACGACCTACACCGAACTGA
GATACCTACAGCGTGAGCTATGAGAAAGCGCCACGCTTCCCGAAGGGAGAAAGGCGGACAGGTATCCGGT
AAGCGGCAGGGTCGGAACAGGAGAGCGCACGAGGGAGCTTCCAGGGGGAAACGCCTGGTATCTTTATAGT
CCTGTCGGGTTTCGCCACCTCTGACTTGAGCGTCGATTTTTGTGATGCTCGTCAGGGGGGCGGAGCCTAT
GGAAAAACGCCAGCAACGCGGCCTTTTTACGGTTCCTGGCCTTTTGCTGGCCTTTTGCTCACATGTTCTT
TCCTGCGTTATCCCCTGATTCTGTGGATAACCGTATTACCGCCTTTGAGTGAGCTGATACCGCTCGCCGC
AGCCGAACGACCGAGCGCAGCGAGTCAGTGAGCGAGGAAGCGGAAG
Features (pLannotate 1.2.2; 21 found; start..end, strand, type, name):
      2..94      +  CDS            lacI (fragment): lac repressor; lacI; The lac repressor binds to the lac operator to inhibit transcription in E. coli. This inhibition can be relieved by adding lactose or isopropyl-β-D-thiogalactopyranoside (IPTG).
    107..128     +  protein_bind   CAP binding site: CAP binding activates transcription in the presence of cAMP. E. coli catabolite activator protein
    143..173     +  promoter       lac promoter: promoter for the E. coli lac operon
    181..197     +  protein_bind   lac operator: The lac repressor binds to the lac operator to inhibit transcription in E. coli. This inhibition can be relieved by adding lactose or isopropyl-β-D-thiogalactopyranoside (IPTG). lac repressor encoded by lacI
    270..391     -  polyA_signal   SV40 poly(A) signal: SV40 polyadenylation signal
    386..544     -  CDS            ble (fragment): BLE_KLEPN - Experimental evidence at protein level: Swiss-Prot protein existence level 1. Binding protein with a strong affinity to the bleomycin family of antibiotics. Binds to CL990; an antimitotic-antibiotic compound. From Klebsiella pneumoniae.
    568..1359    -  CDS            neo: KKA2_KLEPN - Also known as kan, nptII. Experimental evidence at protein level: Swiss-Prot protein existence level 1. Resistance to kanamycin, neomycin, paromomycin, ribostamycin, butirosin and gentamicin B. From Klebsiella pneumoniae.
   1426..1755    -  promoter       SV40 promoter: SV40 enhancer and early promoter
   1769..2197    -  rep_origin     f1 ori (sequence partly withheld): f1 bacteriophage origin of replication; arrow indicates direction of (+) strand synthesis
   2218..2239    -  promoter       SV40 promoter (fragment): SV40 enhancer and early promoter
   2243..2467    -  polyA_signal   bGH poly(A) signal: bovine growth hormone polyadenylation signal
   2493..2511    +  promoter       SP6 promoter: promoter for bacteriophage SP6 RNA polymerase
   2952..4739    -  CDS            TCF7L2: TF7L2_HUMAN - Also known as TCF4. Experimental evidence at protein level: Swiss-Prot protein existence level 1. Participates in the Wnt signaling pathway and modulates MYC expression by binding to its promoter in a sequence-specific manner. Acts as repressor in the absence of CTNNB1, and as activator in its presence. Activates transcription from promoters with several copies of the Tcf motif 5'-CCTTTGATC-3' in the presence of CTNNB1. TLE1, TLE2, TLE3 and TLE4 repress transactivation mediated by TCF7L2/TCF4 and CTNNB1. Expression of dominant-negative mutants results in cell-cycle arrest in G1.
   4816..4834    -  promoter       T7 promoter: promoter for bacteriophage T7 RNA polymerase
   4850..4883    -  LTR            5' LTR (truncated) (fragment): truncated 5' long terminal repeat (LTR) from HIV-1
   4879..5082    -  promoter       CMV promoter: human cytomegalovirus (CMV) immediate early promoter
   5083..5462    -  enhancer       CMV enhancer: human cytomegalovirus immediate early enhancer
   5617..5669    +  misc_feature   bom (fragment): basis of mobility region from pBR322
   5728..5832    +  promoter       AmpR promoter: bla
   5833..6693    +  CDS            AmpR: β-lactamase; bla; confers resistance to ampicillin, carbenicillin, and related antibiotics
   6864..7452    +  rep_origin     ori: high-copy-number ColE1/pMB1/pBR322/pUC origin of replication
