[The description below was written by a language model from this plasmid's Addgene catalogue record and pLannotate feature annotations shown in this document.]
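Description:
Myc-tagged human full length TCF4E pcDNA3 is a mammalian expression plasmid built on the Invitrogen pcDNA3-series backbone (catalogued as pcDNA3.1, although the plasmid name says pcDNA3), with a sequenced length of about 7.6 kb. It is propagated in E. coli as a high-copy plasmid through a ColE1/pUC-type origin and selected with ampicillin via the β-lactamase gene. An f1 origin is also present. For mammalian cells, an SV40 early promoter drives the neomycin phosphotransferase gene, followed by an SV40 polyadenylation signal, which allows G418 selection of stable transfectants. Short annotated fragments of lacI, the lac promoter and operator, ble, bom and an HIV-1 LTR appear to be backbone remnants or incidental sequence matches rather than functional parts.

The payload is the human TCF4E cDNA, an isoform of TCF7L2 (TCF-4), cloned between KpnI and XhoI as an insert of roughly 2.2 kb and recorded as carrying an N-terminal Myc epitope tag. The tag itself is not separately annotated in the feature table. Expression is driven by the CMV immediate-early enhancer and promoter and terminated by the bovine growth hormone polyadenylation signal. Flanking T7 and SP6 promoters allow in vitro transcription and sequencing across the insert. The depositor notes a Q27R change in the coding sequence, described as a natural polymorphism in the source cDNA.

TCF7L2 is the DNA-binding partner of β-catenin in Wnt signalling, repressing target genes in its absence and activating them in its presence. The construct therefore suits overexpression and Myc-based detection or immunoprecipitation of full-length TCF4 in transfected cells. The associated publication concerns β-catenin regulation of cyclin D1 expression in colon carcinoma cells.
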