Addgene plasmid #32738: Myc-tagged human full length TCF4E pcDNA3
Depositing lab: Frank McCormick. Depositing organization: University of California, San Francisco (UCSF). Publication: Beta-catenin regulates expression of cyclin D1 in colon carcinoma cells. Tetsu O, McCormick F. Nature. 1999 Apr 1;398(6726):422-6. 10.1038/18884 PubMed 10201372.
Backbone
  Vector backbone: pcDNA3.1
  Backbone manufacturer: Invitrogen
  Backbone size w/o insert (bp): 5428
  Vector type: Mammalian Expression
  Selectable markers: Neomycin (select with G418)
Growth in bacteria
  Bacterial resistance: Ampicillin, 100 μg/mL
  Growth temperature: 37°C
  Growth strain: DH5alpha
  Copy number: High Copy
Gene/Insert
  Gene/Insert name: TCF4E
  Species: H. sapiens (human)
  Insert size (bp): 2200
  Entrez Gene: TCF7L2 (a.k.a. TCF-4, TCF4)
  Tag / fusion protein: Myc (N terminal on insert)
  Cloning method: Restriction Enzyme; 5′ cloning site KpnI (not destroyed); 3′ cloning site XhoI (not destroyed)
  Sequencing primers: 5′ T7
Terms and licenses: Academic/Nonprofit Terms; Industry Terms: Not Available to Industry
Depositor comments: There is a Q27R mutation in Addgene's quality control sequence. This is a SNP, natural mutation in the cDNA from Dr Clevers.
How to cite: Myc-tagged human full length TCF4E pcDNA3 was a gift from Frank McCormick (Addgene plasmid # 32738 ; http://n2t.net/addgene:32738 ; RRID:Addgene_32738)
