>Addgene plasmid #32738 | Myc-tagged human full length TCF4E pcDNA3 | addgene partial sequence | sequence record 39071 | CMV-F 5'-CGCAAATGGGCGGTAGGCGTG-3'
GCAGAGCTCTCTGGCTAACTAGAGAACCCACTGCTTACTGGCTTATCGAAATTAATACGACTCACTATAG
GGAGACCCAAGCTTGGTACCATGGAGCAGAAGCTGATCTCCGAGGAGGACCTGAAGGATCCGAGCTCGAA
TTCCACCATGCCGCAGCTGAACGGCGGTGGAGGGGATGACCTAGGCGCCAACGACGAACTGATTTCCTTC
AAAGACGAGGGCGAACGGGAGGAGAAGAGCTCCGAAAACTCCTCGGCAGAGAGGGATTTAGCTGATGTCA
AATCGTCTCTAGTCAATGAATCAGAAACGAATCAAAACAGCTCCTCCGATTCCGAGGCGGAAAGACGGCC
TCCGCCTCGCTCCGAAAGTTTCCGAGACAAATCCCGGGAAAGTTTGGAAGAAGCGGCCAAGAGGCAAGAT
GGAGGGCTCTTTAAGGGGCCACCGTATCCCGGCTACCCCTTCATCATGATCCCCGACCTGACGAGCCCCT
ACCTCCCCAACGGATCGCTCTCGCCCACCGCCCGAACCTATCTCCAGATGAAATGGCCACTGCTTGATGT
CCAGGCAGGGAGCCTCCAGAGTAGACAAGCCCTCAAGGATGCCCGGTCCCCATCACCGGCACACATTGTC
TCTAACAAAGTGCCAGTGGTGCAGCACCCTCACCATGTCCACCCCCTCACGCCTCTTATCACGTACAGCA
ATGAACACTTCACGCCGGGAAACCCACCTCCACACTTACCAGCCGACGTAGACCCCAAAACAGGAATCCC
ACGGCCTCCGCACCCTCCAGATATATCCCCGTATTACCCACTATCGCCTGGCAC
